>Addgene plasmid #32508 | pCDNA3.1Xpress-Bcr-HisB | addgene partial sequence | sequence record 42693 | CMV-F 5'-CGCAAATGGGCGGTAGGCGTG-3'
AGCTCTCTGGCTAACTAGAGAACCCACTGCTTACTGGCTTATCGAAATTAATACGACTNNNTATAGGGAG
ACCCAAGCTGGCTAGCGTTTAAACTTAAGCTTACCATGGGGGGTTCTCATCATCATCATCATCATGGTAT
GGCTAGCATGACTGGTGGACAGCAAATGGGTCGGGATCTGTACTACGATGACGATAAGGTACCTAAGGAT
CCAGTGTGGTGGAATTCGGTGGACCCGGTGGGCTTCGCGGAGGCGTGGAAGGCGCAGTTCCCGGACTCAG
ATCCCCCGCGCATGGAGCTGCGCTCAGTGGGCGACTTCNAGCAGGAGCTGGAGCGCTGCAAGGCCTCCAT
TCGGCGCCTGGATCAGGAGGTGAACCAGGAGCGCTTCCGCATGATCTACCTGCNGACCTTGTTGGCCTCA
GAAAACAACAGCTATGACCGG
