>Addgene plasmid #32508 | pCDNA3.1Xpress-Bcr-HisB | addgene partial sequence | sequence record 42834 | CMV-F 5'-CGCAAATGGGCGGTAGGCGTG-3'
TAGAGAACCCACTGTCTTACTGGCTTATCGAAATTAATACGCCTTTNTATAGGGAGACCCAAGCTGGCTA
GCGTTTAAACTTAANCTTACCATGGGGGGTTCTCATCATCATCATCATCATGGTATGGCTAGCATGACTG
GTGGACAGCAAATGGGTCGGGATCTGTACGACGATGACGATAAGGTACCTAAGGATCCAGTGTGGTGGAA
TTCGGTGGACCCGGTGGGCTTCGCGGAGGCGTGGAAGGCGCAGTTCCCGGACTCAGAGCCCCCGCGCATG
GAGCTGCGCTCAGTGGGCGACATCGAGCAGGAGCTGGAGCGCTGCAAGGCCTCCATTCGGCGCCTGGAGC
AGGAGGTGAACCAGGAGCGCTTCCGCATGATCTACCTGCAGACGTTGCTGGCCAAGGAAAAGAAGAGCTA
TGACCGGCAGCGATGGGGCTTCCGGCGCGCGGCGCAGGCCCCCGACGGCGCCTCCGAGCCCCGAGCGTCC
GCGTCGCGCCCGCAGCCAGCGCCCGCCGACGGAGCCGACCCGCCGCCCGCCGAGGAGCCCGAGGCCCGGC
CCGACGGCGAGGGTTCTCCGGGTAAGGCCAGGCCCGGGACCGCCCGCAGGCCCGGGGCAGCCGCGTCGGG
GGAACGGGA
