[The description below was written by a language model from this plasmid's Addgene catalogue record.]
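Description:
pCDNA3.1Xpress-Bcr-HisB is a mammalian expression plasmid built on the Invitrogen pcDNA3.1 backbone (about 5.4 kb without insert) and carrying a roughly 4.2 kb human BCR insert. It is maintained in E. coli as a high-copy plasmid under ampicillin selection, and it carries a neomycin resistance marker, so transfected mammalian cells can be selected with G418 to obtain stable lines. The insert was placed between EcoRI and XhoI sites by restriction cloning; the record does not say whether these sites remain intact.

The BCR coding sequence is fused at its N terminus to a tag listed as "HISB". Together with "Xpress" in the plasmid name, this suggests the leader of the pcDNA3.1/His B version of the vector, which normally supplies a polyhistidine stretch and an Xpress antibody epitope ahead of the cloning site, allowing detection or affinity capture of the fusion protein. The record gives no further detail on the tag. It also does not name the promoter; pcDNA3.1 vectors conventionally drive the insert from the CMV immediate-early promoter, and the use of a T7 primer for 5′ sequencing is consistent with the T7 promoter site that sits upstream of the cloning region in this vector family. No feature table is provided, so these elements cannot be confirmed here.

BCR encodes a Rac GTPase-activating protein, and the associated publication examines Bcr and its homologue Abr in the control of macrophage functions. The construct therefore suits transient or stable expression of tagged human BCR in mammalian cells for studies of its signalling and GAP activity.
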