Addgene plasmid #32508: pCDNA3.1Xpress-Bcr-HisB
Depositing lab: John Groffen & Nora Heisterkamp. Depositing organization: Children's Hospital Los Angeles. Publication: Abr and Bcr, two homologous Rac GTPase-activating proteins, control multiple cellular functions of murine macrophages. Cho YJ, Cunnick JM, Yi SJ, Kaartinen V, Groffen J, Heisterkamp N. Mol Cell Biol. 2007 Feb;27(3):899-911. Epub 2006 Nov 20. 10.1128/MCB.00756-06 PubMed 17116687.
Backbone
  Vector backbone: pcDNA3.1
  Backbone manufacturer: Invitrogen
  Backbone size w/o insert (bp): 5400
  Vector type: Mammalian Expression
  Selectable markers: Neomycin (select with G418)
Growth in bacteria
  Bacterial resistance: Ampicillin, 100 μg/mL
  Growth temperature: 37°C
  Growth strain: DH5alpha
  Copy number: High Copy
Gene/Insert
  Gene/Insert name: BCR
  Species: H. sapiens (human)
  Insert size (bp): 4200
  Entrez Gene: BCR (a.k.a. ALL, BCR1, CML, D22S11, D22S662, PHL)
  Tag / fusion protein: HISB (N terminal on insert)
  Cloning method: Restriction Enzyme; 5′ cloning site EcoRI (unknown if destroyed); 3′ cloning site XhoI (unknown if destroyed)
  Sequencing primers: 5′ T7
Terms and licenses: Academic/Nonprofit Terms; Industry Terms: Not Available to Industry
How to cite: pCDNA3.1Xpress-Bcr-HisB was a gift from John Groffen & Nora Heisterkamp (Addgene plasmid # 32508 ; http://n2t.net/addgene:32508 ; RRID:Addgene_32508)
